Addgene plasmid #58682: CMV-10-3xFLAG-LGP2-MI
Purpose: Expresses LGP2 with a mutation to motif I in mammalian cells
Depositing lab: Curt Horvath. Depositing organization: Northwestern University. Publication: Regulation of signal transduction by enzymatically inactive antiviral RNA helicase proteins MDA5, RIG-I, and LGP2. Bamming D, Horvath CM. J Biol Chem. 2009 Apr 10;284(15):9700-12. doi: 10.1074/jbc.M807365200. Epub 2009 Feb 11. PubMed 19211564.
Backbone
  Vector backbone: p3X-FLAG-CMV-10
  Backbone manufacturer: Sigma Aldrich
  Backbone size w/o insert (bp): 6300
  Total vector size (bp): 8400
  Vector type: Mammalian Expression
  Selectable markers: Neomycin (select with G418)
Growth in bacteria
  Bacterial resistance: Ampicillin, 100 μg/mL
  Growth temperature: 37°C
  Growth strain: DH5alpha
  Copy number: Unknown
Gene/Insert
  Gene/Insert name: LGP2-MI (alt names: DHX58; LGP2)
  Species: H. sapiens (human)
  Insert size (bp): 2037
  Mutation: Lysine 30 mutated to Alanine
  GenBank ID: NM_024119
  Entrez Gene: DHX58 (a.k.a. D11LGP2, D11lgp2e, LGP2, RLR-3)
  Promoter: CMV
  Tag / fusion protein: 3x FLAG (N terminal on insert)
  Cloning method: Restriction Enzyme; 5′ cloning site NotI (not destroyed); 3′ cloning site XbaI (not destroyed)
  Sequencing primers: 5′ CMV-F; 3′ CMV-R
Resource information
  A portion of this plasmid was derived from a plasmid made by: Cloned in Horvath Lab by Akihiko Komuro, mutation by Darja Pollpeter
Terms and licenses: Academic/Nonprofit Terms; Industry Terms: Not Available to Industry
How to cite: CMV-10-3xFLAG-LGP2-MI was a gift from Curt Horvath (Addgene plasmid # 58682 ; http://n2t.net/addgene:58682 ; RRID:Addgene_58682)
