[The description below was written by a language model from this plasmid's Addgene catalogue record.]
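Description:
CMV-10-3xFLAG-LGP2-MI is a mammalian expression plasmid built on the commercial p3X-FLAG-CMV-10 backbone, with a recorded total size of about 8.4 kb (roughly 6.3 kb of backbone plus a 2,037 bp insert). It is propagated in E. coli under ampicillin selection, and it carries a neomycin resistance marker, so transfected mammalian cells can be selected with G418 if stable expression is wanted. The copy number is listed as unknown, and no feature table accompanies the record, so the origin of replication and other backbone elements are not itemised here.

The payload is the human DHX58 coding sequence, which encodes LGP2, a member of the RIG-I-like receptor family of antiviral RNA helicases. It was cloned between the NotI and XbaI sites, both of which remain intact. Transcription is driven by the CMV promoter, a strong constitutive promoter in most mammalian cell lines. The protein is produced with an N-terminal 3xFLAG epitope, which allows detection or immunoprecipitation with anti-FLAG antibodies. The "MI" designation refers to a point mutation in helicase motif I, in which lysine 30 is replaced by alanine. Motif I (the Walker A motif) normally participates in ATP binding, and substituting its conserved lysine is a standard way to abolish enzymatic activity. Consistent with the associated study of enzymatically inactive MDA5, RIG-I and LGP2, the construct is suited to comparing the mutant with wild-type LGP2, to test whether its role in regulating antiviral signal transduction depends on ATPase/helicase function.
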