>Addgene plasmid #58682 | CMV-10-3xFLAG-LGP2-MI | addgene partial sequence | sequence record 92834 | CMV-F 5'-CGCAAATGGGCGGTAGGCGTG-3'
ACCGTCAGAATTAACCATGGACTACAAAGACCATGACGGTGATTATAAAGATCATGACATCGATTACAAG
GATGACGATGACAAGCTTGCGGCCGCGATGGAGCTTCGGTCCTACCAATGGGAGGTGATCATGCCTGCCC
TGGAGGGCAAGAATATCATCATCTGGCTGCCCACGGGTGCCGGGGCGACCCGGGCGGCTGCTTATGTGGC
CAAGCGGCACCTAGAGACTGTGGATGGAGCCAAGGTGGTTGTATTGGTCAACAGGGTGCACCTGGTGACC
CAGCATGGTGAAGAGTTCAGGCGCATGCTGGATGGACGCTGGACCGTGACAACCCTGAGTGGGGACATGG
GACCACGTGCTGGCTTTGGCCACCTGGCCCGGTGCCATGACCTGCTCATCTGCACAGCAGAGCTTCTGCA
GATGGCACTGACCAGCCCCGAGGAGGAGGAGCACGTGGAGCTCACTGTCTTCTCCCTGATCGTGGTGGAT
GAGTGCCACCACACGCACAAGGACACCGTCTACAACGTCATCATGAGCCAGTACCTAGAACTTAAACTCC
AGAGGGCACAGCCGCTACCCCAGGTGCTGGGTCTCACAGCCTCCCCAGGCACTGGCGGGGCCTCCAAACT
CGATGGGGCCATCAACCACGTCCTGCAGCTCTGTGCCAACTTGGACACGTGGTGCATCATGTCACCCCAG
AACTGCTGCCCCCAGCTGCAGGAGCACAGCCAACAGCCTTGCAAACAGTACAACCTCTGCCACAGGCGCA
GCCAGGATCCGTTTGGGGACTTGCTGAAGAAGCTCATGGACCAAATCCATGACCACCTGGAGATGCCTGA
