>Addgene plasmid #58682 | CMV-10-3xFLAG-LGP2-MI | addgene partial sequence | sequence record 94618 | C-CMV-24 5'-TATTAGGACAAGGCTGGTGGGCAC-3'
GGGATGCCGCCCGGGATCCTCTAGATCAGTCCAGGGAGAGGTCCGACAAGTTCTCGGCACAATGCTGCAG
GAAGTCAAAGTCAGGCACGGAGAAGGGCACGCGGGACCACTTTTTGGCCTGGATCCGCCCCTGAGGGGTC
TCCAGCAGCATGCTGCGGACTTTGAGCACTGGCAGCTTCACTGACTTGTAGATCATCTGCAGACCCCAGA
CCTCCCCACAGTTCCTGCAGCTGATGACACCCCCAGGCTTCCAGTCCTTGAAGACTTTGTTGATGACCAC
AGGATCCCTGGAGACATTATAGTAGTTCGAGAAGTTGGGGTTCACATTGACATGGTGGGTGCCCTCCACC
TTCCGCAGGTCGCTGCCATGGCCCACAGCCACCATGCAGTTGATGCAGAGTAGCTGCACGTGCTCCACTG
GGAACTGCTGCCGCTGGTTCTCCCGCTGGGCTGCCTGGGCCGCCCGCTTGGTCAAGGCTGCCTGCTGCAG
ATCCCGGATCTTGGCCTGGTACTCGGCCTGGTCCATTTTCTGCACAGCAGCCACTGCCTGCTCCATCAGC
GTCTCCAGCGCCTCGTTGATCAGCTCCCGCTTCAGCTCCCGGCTACCTTCAGTTGCTACAAACGCGTATA
CACTCTGATCGGCCCGGGCACGGCCCCTGGCCTGGACCATGGAGATTTCATTGGTCAAGAGCCCATAACG
CACCACCACATTGCAATGTGGGATGTCCAGCCCCTCCTCCGCCACACTCGTGGCCACCAGAAGGTTCAGG
GTTCCATCTTGGAACTTCTGGATCACTTCTTGCTGGTCCCTCTGGGTCATGTGGGTGCTCTGGCTGCTGT
TCC
